Addgene plasmid #157516: pD649-HAsp-SEMA4D-COMP5AP-AviTag-9xHis
Purpose: Mammalian expression of cell-surface protein extracellular domain fused to COMP5AP-AviTag-9xHis. Protein is secreted from cells.
Depositing lab: Chris Garcia. Depositing organization: Stanford University. Publication: A Human IgSF Cell-Surface Interactome Reveals a Complex Network of Protein-Protein Interactions. Wojtowicz WM, Vielmetter J, Fernandes RA, Siepe DH, Eastman CL, Chisholm GB, Cox S, Klock H, Anderson PW, Rue SM, Miller JJ, Glaser SM, Bragstad ML, Vance J, Lam AW, Lesley SA, Zinn K, Garcia KC. Cell. 2020 Aug 20;182(4):1027-1043.e17. doi: 10.1016/j.cell.2020.07.025. PubMed 32822567.
Backbone
  Vector backbone: pD649
  Backbone size w/o insert (bp): 7153
  Vector type: Mammalian Expression
Growth in bacteria
  Bacterial resistance: Ampicillin, 100 μg/mL
  Growth temperature: 37°C
  Growth strain: DH5alpha
  Copy number: High Copy
Gene/Insert
  Gene/Insert name: SEMA4D (alt name: SEM4D)
  Species: H. sapiens (human)
  Insert size (bp): 2139
  Entrez Gene: SEMA4D (a.k.a. A8, BB18, C9orf164, CD100, COLL4, GR3, M-sema-G, SEMAJ, coll-4)
  Promoter: CMV/SP6
  Tag / fusion protein: COMP5AP-AviTag-9xHis (C terminal on backbone)
  Cloning method: Restriction Enzyme; 5′ cloning site GCGGCCGC (not destroyed); 3′ cloning site GGCGCGCC (not destroyed)
  Sequencing primers: 5′ ATTTAGGTGACACTATAG; 3′ CGTCGCACTCCATCACGGTG
Resource information
  A portion of this plasmid was derived from a plasmid made by: synthesis by ThermoFisher
Terms and licenses: Academic/Nonprofit Terms; Industry Terms: Not Available to Industry
Depositor comments: Some plasmids in this collection may have an IS4-like element ISVsa5 family transposase upstream of the CMV promoter.
How to cite: pD649-HAsp-SEMA4D-COMP5AP-AviTag-9xHis was a gift from Chris Garcia (Addgene plasmid # 157516 ; http://n2t.net/addgene:157516 ; RRID:Addgene_157516)
