[The description below was written by a language model from this plasmid's Addgene catalogue record and pLannotate feature annotations shown in this document.]
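Description:
pD649-HAsp-SEMA4D-COMP5AP-AviTag-9xHis is a mammalian expression plasmid of about 9.3 kb built on the pD649 backbone. It produces the extracellular domain of human SEMA4D (CD100) as a secreted, multimerised reporter fusion. In bacteria it is maintained at high copy from a ColE1/pUC-type origin under ampicillin selection (AmpR with its bla promoter). The annotation also picks up short fragments of KanR, lacZα, an rrnB terminator and the f1 origin, which appear to be non-functional backbone remnants. The depositor notes that some plasmids in this collection may carry an IS4-like transposase element upstream of the CMV promoter, but none is annotated in this feature table.

Expression is driven by the CMV immediate-early enhancer and promoter, followed by a fragment of CMV intron A. An SP6 promoter just upstream of the coding region would allow in vitro transcription. The open reading frame starts with a secretion leader, named HAsp in the construct title and matched by the annotation to an immunoglobulin heavy-chain signal sequence fragment. Next comes the SEMA4D ectodomain, cloned between retained NotI and AscI sites. It is fused at its C terminus to a segment of rat cartilage oligomeric matrix protein (COMP), whose coiled coil assembles into pentamers, then to human placental alkaline phosphatase, an AviTag for enzymatic biotinylation, and a polyhistidine tag (9xHis by name, annotated as 8xHis). A bGH polyadenylation signal ends the unit. A separate SV40/EM7-driven cassette carries a puromycin resistance gene (annotated as a fragment) with an SV40 poly(A), which could support selection in mammalian cells.

The pentameric, enzymatically detectable protein serves as a high-avidity soluble probe. The construct comes from a set built to map extracellular interactions among human cell-surface proteins.
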