Features (pLannotate 1.2.2; 24 found; start..end, strand, type, name):
    119..143     -  CDS            KanR (fragment): aminoglycoside phosphotransferase; aph(3')-Ia; confers resistance to kanamycin
    254..842     +  rep_origin     ori: high-copy-number ColE1/pMB1/pBR322/pUC origin of replication
   1067..1084    +  terminator     rrnB T2 terminator (fragment): transcription terminator T2 from the E. coli rrnB gene
   1109..1128    -  CDS            lacZα (fragment): LacZα fragment of β-galactosidase; lacZ fragment
   1584..1600    +  protein_bind   lac operator: The lac repressor binds to the lac operator to inhibit transcription in E. coli. This inhibition can be relieved by adding lactose or isopropyl-β-D-thiogalactopyranoside (IPTG). lac repressor encoded by lacI
   1843..2146    +  enhancer       CMV enhancer: human cytomegalovirus immediate early enhancer
   2147..2350    +  promoter       CMV promoter: human cytomegalovirus (CMV) immediate early promoter
   2486..2529    +  intron         CMV intron (fragment): modified intron A from human cytomegalovirus
   2581..2599    +  promoter       SP6 promoter: promoter for bacteriophage SP6 RNA polymerase
   2603..2640    +  CDS            IgH signal sequence (fragment): signal sequence from the mouse immunoglobulin heavy chain variable region
   2701..4887    +  CDS            SEMA4D (fragment): SEM4D_HUMAN - Also known as C9orf164, CD100, SEMAJ. Experimental evidence at protein level: Swiss-Prot protein existence level 1. Cell surface receptor for PLXNB1 and PLXNB2 that plays an important role in cell-cell signaling (PubMed:20877282). Regulates GABAergic synapse development (By similarity). Promotes the development of inhibitory synapses in a PLXNB1-dependent manner (By similarity). Modulates the complexity and arborization of developing neurites in hippocampal neurons by activating PLXNB1 and interaction with PLXNB1 mediates activation of RHOA (PubMed:19788569). Promotes the migrati
   4984..5163    +  CDS            Comp (fragment): COMP_RAT - Experimental evidence at protein level: Swiss-Prot protein existence level 1. May play a role in the structural integrity of cartilage via its interaction with other extracellular matrix proteins such as the collagens and fibronectin. Can mediate the interaction of chondrocytes with the cartilage extracellular matrix through interaction with cell surface integrin receptors. Could play a role in the pathogenesis of osteoarthritis. Potent suppressor of apoptosis in both primary chondrocytes and transformed cells. Suppresses apoptosis by blocking the activation of caspase-3 and by indu
   5151..6603    +  CDS            SEAP (fragment): secreted alkaline phosphatase from human placenta The natural enzyme has a C-terminal transmembrane sequence that is replaced by a GPI anchor.
   6628..6669    +  CDS            AviTag™ (fragment): peptide tag that allows for enzymatic biotinylation
   6673..6696    +  CDS            8xHis: 8xHis affinity tag
   6842..6953    +  polyA_signal   bGH poly(A) signal: bovine growth hormone polyadenylation signal
   6954..7062    +  rep_origin     f1 ori (fragment): f1 bacteriophage origin of replication; arrow indicates direction of (+) strand synthesis
   7076..7405    +  promoter       SV40 promoter: SV40 enhancer and early promoter
   7453..7500    +  promoter       EM7 promoter: synthetic bacterial promoter&nbsp
   7519..8118    +  CDS            PuroR (fragment): puromycin N-acetyltransferase; pac from Streptomyces; confers resistance to puromycin
   8128..8253    +  CDS            ble (fragment): BLE_KLEPN - Experimental evidence at protein level: Swiss-Prot protein existence level 1. Binding protein with a strong affinity to the bleomycin family of antibiotics. Binds to CL990; an antimitotic-antibiotic compound. From Klebsiella pneumoniae.
   8248..8369    +  polyA_signal   SV40 poly(A) signal: SV40 polyadenylation signal
   8422..9282    -  CDS            AmpR: β-lactamase; bla; confers resistance to ampicillin, carbenicillin, and related antibiotics
   9285..89      -  promoter       AmpR promoter (fragment) (across the origin): bla
>Addgene plasmid #157516 | pD649-HAsp-SEMA4D-COMP5AP-AviTag-9xHis | depositor full sequence | sequence record 304141 | Full Sequence
TTTCAATATTATTGAAGCATTTATCAGGGTTATTGTCTCATGAGCGGATACATATTTGAATGTATTTAGA
AAAATAAACAAATAGGGGTCAGTGTTACAACCAATTAACCAATTCTGAACATTATCGCGAGCCCATTTAT
ACCTGAATATGGCTCATAACACCCCTTGCTCATGACCAAAATCCCTTAACGTGAGTTACGCGCGCGTCGT
TCCACTGAGCGTCAGACCCCGTAGAAAAGATCAAAGGATCTTCTTGAGATCCTTTTTTTCTGCGCGTAAT
CTGCTGCTTGCAAACAAAAAAACCACCGCTACCAGCGGTGGTTTGTTTGCCGGATCAAGAGCTACCAACT
CTTTTTCCGAAGGTAACTGGCTTCAGCAGAGCGCAGATACCAAATACTGTTCTTCTAGTGTAGCCGTAGT
TAGCCCACCACTTCAAGAACTCTGTAGCACCGCCTACATACCTCGCTCTGCTAATCCTGTTACCAGTGGC
TGCTGCCAGTGGCGATAAGTCGTGTCTTACCGGGTTGGACTCAAGACGATAGTTACCGGATAAGGCGCAG
CGGTCGGGCTGAACGGGGGGTTCGTGCACACAGCCCAGCTTGGAGCGAACGACCTACACCGAACTGAGAT
ACCTACAGCGTGAGCTATGAGAAAGCGCCACGCTTCCCGAAGGGAGAAAGGCGGACAGGTATCCGGTAAG
CGGCAGGGTCGGAACAGGAGAGCGCACGAGGGAGCTTCCAGGGGGAAACGCCTGGTATCTTTATAGTCCT
GTCGGGTTTCGCCACCTCTGACTTGAGCGTCGATTTTTGTGATGCTCGTCAGGGGGGCGGAGCCTATGGA
AAAACGCCAGCAACGCGGCCTTTTTACGGTTCCTGGCCTTTTGCTGGCCTTTTGCTCACATGTTCTTTCC
TGCGTTATCCCCTGATTCTGTGGATAACCGTATTACCGCCTTTGAGTGAGCTGATACCGCTCGCCGCAGC
CGAACGACCGAGCGCAGCGAGTCAGTGAGCGAGGAAGCGGAAGGCGAGAGTAGGGAACTGCCAGGCATCA
AACTAAGCAGAAGGCCCCTGACGGATGGCCTTTTTGCGTTTCTACAAACTCTTTCTGTGTTGTAAAACGA
CGGCCAGTCTTAAGCTCGGGCCCCCTGGGCGGTTCTGATAACGAGTAATCGTTAATCCGCAAATAACGTA
AAAACCCGCTTCGGCGGGTTTTTTTATGGGGGGAGTTTAGGGAAAGAGCATTTGTCAGAATATTTAAGGG
CGCCTGTCACTTTGCTTGATATATGAGAATTATTTAACCTTATAAATGAGAAAAAAGCAACGCACTTTAA
ATAAGATACGTTGCTTTTTCGATTGATGAACACCTATAATTAAACTATTCATCTATTATTTATGATTTTT
TGTATATACAATATTTCTAGTTTGTTAAAGAGAATTAAGAAAATAAATCTCGAAAATAATAAAGGGAAAA
TCAGTTTTTGATATCAAAATTATACATGTCAACGATAATACAAAATATAATACAAACTATAAGATGTTAT
CAGTATTTATTATCATTTAGAATAAATTTTGTGTCGCCCTTAATTGTGAGCGGATAACAATTACGAGCTT
CATGCACAGTGGCGTTGACTCAATATTGGCCATTAGCCATATTATTCATTGGTTATATAGCATAAATCAA
TATTGGCTATTGGCCATTGCATACGTTGTATCTATATCATAATATGTACATTTATATTGGCTCATGTCCA
ATATGACCGCCATGTTGGCATTGATTATTGACTAGTTATTAATAGTAATCAATTACGGGGTCATTAGTTC
ATAGCCCATATATGGAGTTCCGCGTTACATAACTTACGGTAAATGGCCCGCCTGGCTGACCGCCCAACGA
CCCCCGCCCATTGACGTCAATAATGACGTATGTTCCCATAGTAACGCCAATAGGGACTTTCCATTGACGT
CAATGGGTGGAGTATTTACGGTAAACTGCCCACTTGGCAGTACATCAAGTGTATCATATGCCAAGTACGC
CCCCTATTGACGTCAATGACGGTAAATGGCCCGCCTGGCATTATGCCCAGTACATGACCTTATGGGACTT
TCCTACTTGGCAGTACATCTACGTATTAGTCATCGCTATTACCATGGTGATGCGGTTTTGGCAGTACATC
AATGGGCGTGGATAGCGGTTTGACTCACGGGGATTTCCAAGTCTCCACCCCATTGACGTCAATGGGAGTT
TGTTTTGGCACCAAAATCAACGGGACTTTCCAAAATGTCGTAACAACTCCGCCCCATTGACGCAAATGGG
CGGTAGGCGTGTACGGTGGGAGGTCTATATAAGCAGAGCTCGTTTAGTGAACCGTCAGATCGCCTGGAGA
CGCCATCCACGCTGTTTTGACCTCCATAGAAGACACCGGGACCGATCCAGCCTCCGCGGCCGGGAACGGT
GCATTGGAACGCGGATTCCCCGTGCCAAGAGTGACGTAAGTACCGCCTATAGAGTCTATAGGCCCACCCC
CTTGGCTTCGTTAGAACGCGGCTACAATTAATACATAACCTTATGTATCATACACATACGATTTAGGTGA
CACTATAGAATAACATCCACTTTGCCTTTCTCTCCACAGGTGTCCACTCCCAGGTCCAACTGCACCTCGG
TTCTATCGAAAACGCGCCTGCTAGCGCCACCATGAAGACCATCATTGCCCTGAGCTACATCTTCTGCCTG
GTGTTCGCTGCGGCCGCCATGGCTTTTGCCCCTATTCCTAGAATCACCTGGGAGCACCGGGAAGTGCACC
TGGTGCAGTTTCACGAGCCCGACATCTACAACTACAGCGCCCTGCTGCTGAGCGAGGACAAGGACACACT
GTACATCGGCGCCAGAGAAGCCGTGTTCGCCGTGAACGCCCTGAACATCTCTGAGAAGCAGCACGAGGTG
TACTGGAAGGTGTCCGAGGACAAAAAGGCCAAGTGCGCCGAGAAGGGCAAGAGCAAGCAGACCGAGTGCC
TGAACTACATCAGAGTGCTGCAGCCACTGAGCGCCACCAGCCTGTATGTGTGTGGCACCAATGCCTTCCA
GCCTGCCTGCGACCACCTGAACCTGACCAGCTTCAAGTTCCTGGGCAAGAACGAGGACGGCAAGGGCAGA
TGCCCTTTCGATCCTGCTCACAGCTACACCAGCGTGATGGTGGATGGCGAGCTGTACTCCGGAACCTCCT
ACAACTTTCTGGGCAGCGAGCCCATCATCAGCCGGAACTCTTCTCACAGCCCTCTGCGGACCGAGTACGC
CATTCCTTGGCTGAACGAGCCCAGCTTCGTGTTTGCCGACGTGATCAGAAAGAGCCCTGACAGCCCTGAT
GGCGAGGACGACAGAGTGTACTTCTTCTTCACCGAGGTGTCCGTGGAATACGAGTTCGTGTTCCGGGTGC
TGATCCCCAGAATCGCCAGAGTGTGCAAGGGCGATCAAGGCGGCCTGAGAACCCTGCAGAAGAAGTGGAC
CAGCTTTCTGAAGGCCCGGCTGATCTGCAGCAGACCTGATAGCGGCCTGGTGTTCAACGTGCTGAGGGAC
GTGTTCGTGCTGAGAAGCCCTGGCCTGAAGGTGCCCGTGTTCTACGCCCTGTTTACCCCTCAGCTGAACA
ACGTGGGACTGTCCGCCGTGTGCGCCTACAATCTGTCTACAGCCGAGGAAGTGTTCAGCCACGGCAAGTA
CATGCAGAGCACCACCGTGGAACAGAGCCACACCAAATGGGTCCGATACAACGGCCCCGTGCCTAAGCCT
AGACCTGGCGCCTGTATTGACTCTGAAGCCAGAGCCGCCAACTACACCTCCAGCCTGAATCTGCCCGACA
AGACCCTGCAGTTCGTGAAGGATCACCCTCTGATGGACGACAGCGTGACCCCTATCGACAACAGACCCAG
ACTGATCAAGAAGGACGTCAACTACACACAGATCGTGGTGGACCGGACACAGGCCCTGGATGGCACAGTG
TACGACGTGATGTTCGTGTCCACCGACAGAGGCGCCCTGCACAAGGCCATTTCTCTGGAACACGCCGTGC
ACATCATCGAGGAAACCCAGCTGTTCCAGGACTTCGAGCCTGTGCAGACACTGCTGCTGTCCAGCAAGAA
AGGCAACAGATTCGTGTACGCCGGCAGCAACTCTGGCGTGGTGCAAGCTCCTCTGGCCTTCTGTGGAAAG
CACGGCACATGCGAGGATTGCGTGCTGGCCAGAGATCCCTACTGTGCTTGGAGCCCTCCTACCGCCACAT
GTGTTGCCCTGCACCAGACAGAGAGCCCTAGCAGAGGACTGATCCAAGAGATGAGCGGCGACGCCAGCGT
GTGCCCTGATAAGAGCAAGGGCTCCTACCGGCAGCACTTCTTTAAGCACGGCGGAACCGCCGAGCTGAAG
TGCAGCCAGAAAAGCAATCTGGCCCGGGTGTTCTGGAAGTTTCAGAACGGCGTGCTGAAGGCCGAGTCTC
CTAAGTATGGCCTGATGGGCAGAAAGAACCTGCTGATCTTCAACCTGTCCGAGGGCGACAGCGGCGTGTA
CCAATGTCTGAGCGAAGAGAGAGTGAAGAACAAGACCGTGTTTCAGGTCGTGGCCAAACACGTGCTGGAA
GTGAAGGTGGTGCCCAAGCCTGTGGTGGCCCCTACACTGTCTGTGGTGCAGACAGAGGGCAGCAGAATTG
CCACCAAGGTGCTGGTGGCTTCTACCCAGGGAAGCAGCCCTCCAACACCAGCTGTGCAGGCTACAAGCAG
CGGAGCCATTACACTGCCTCCAAAGCCTGCTCCAACCGGCACATCTTGCGAGCCCAAGATCGTGATCAAC
ACCGTGCCTCAGCTGCACAGCGAGAAAACCATGTACCTGAAGTCCAGCGACAATAGAGGCGCGCCGGAAG
ATCAAGTTGATCCAAGATTGATTGATGGCAAGGGCGGATCTCTGGAGGTGCTGTTCCAGGGACCAGGCGG
AAGCGGCAATCCCGGCGGCGATCTGGCCCCCCAGATGCTGCGCGAGCTGCAGGAGACCAATGCCGCCCTG
CAGGACGTGCGCGAGCTGCTGCGCCACCGCGTGAAGGAGATCACCTTCCTGAAGAACACCGTGATGGAGT
GCGACGCCTGCGGTATGCAGCCCTCTAGAGGCTCCGGCTCCATCATCCCAGTTGAGGAGGAGAACCCGGA
CTTCTGGAACCGCGAGGCAGCCGAGGCCCTGGGTGCCGCCAAGAAGCTGCAGCCTGCACAGACAGCCGCC
AAGAACCTCATCATCTTCCTGGGCGATGGGATGGGGGTGTCTACGGTGACAGCTGCCAGGATCCTAAAAG
GGCAGAAGAAGGACAAACTGGGGCCTGAGATACCCCTGGCCATGGACCGCTTCCCATATGTGGCTCTGTC
CAAGACATACAATGTAGACAAACATGTGCCAGACAGTGGAGCCACAGCCACGGCCTACCTGTGCGGGGTC
AAGGGCAACTTCCAGACCATTGGCTTGAGTGCAGCCGCCCGCTTTAACCAGTGCAACACGACACGCGGCA
ACGAGGTCATCTCCGTGATGAATCGGGCCAAGAAAGCAGGGAAGTCAGTGGGAGTGGTAACCACCACACG
AGTGCAGCACGCCTCGCCAGCCGGCACCTACGCCCACACGGTGAACCGCAACTGGTACTCGGACGCCGAC
GTGCCTGCCTCGGCCCGCCAGGAGGGGTGCCAGGACATCGCTACGCAGCTCATCTCCAACATGGACATTG
ACGTGATCCTAGGTGGAGGCCGAAAGTACATGTTTCGCATGGGAACCCCAGACCCTGAGTACCCAGATGA
CTACAGCCAAGGTGGGACCAGGCTGGACGGGAAGAATCTGGTGCAGGAATGGCTGGCGAAGCGCCAGGGT
GCCCGGTATGTGTGGAACCGCACTGAGCTCATGCAGGCTTCCCTGGACCCGTCTGTGACCCATCTCATGG
GTCTCTTTGAGCCTGGAGACATGAAATACGAGATCCACCGAGACTCCACACTGGACCCCTCCCTGATGGA
GATGACAGAGGCTGCCCTGCGCCTGCTGAGCAGGAACCCCCGCGGCTTCTTCCTCTTCGTGGAGGGTGGT
CGCATCGACCATGGTCATCATGAAAGCAGGGCTTACCGGGCACTGACTGAGACGATCATGTTCGACGACG
CCATTGAGAGGGCGGGCCAGCTCACCAGCGAGGAGGACACGCTGAGCCTCGTCACTGCCGACCACTCCCA
CGTCTTCTCCTTCGGAGGCTACCCCCTGCGAGGGAGCTCCATCTTCGGGCTGGCCCCTGGCAAGGCCCGG
GACAGGAAGGCCTACACGGTCCTCCTATACGGAAACGGTCCAGGCTATGTGCTCAAGGACGGCGCCCGGC
CGGATGTTACCGAGAGCGAGAGCGGGAGCCCCGAGTATCGGCAGCAGTCAGCAGTGCCCCTGGACGAAGA
GACCCACGCAGGCGAGGACGTGGCGGTGTTCGCGCGCGGCCCGCAGGCGCACCTGGTTCACGGCGTGCAG
GAGCAGACCTTCATAGCGCACGTCATGGCCTTCGCCGCCTGCCTGGAGCCCTACACCGCCTGCGACCTGG
CGCCCCCCGCCGGCACCACCGACGCCGCGCACCCGGGTGGCGGAGGACTGAACGACATCTTCGAGGCTCA
GAAAATCGAATGGCACGAACATCACCATCACCATCACCATCACCATTAAGGCCGGCCTGTAGTCACTGGC
ACAACGCGTTACCCGGTAAGCCAATCGGGTATACACGGTCGTCATACTGCAGACAGGGTTCTTCTACTTT
GCAAGATAGTCTTGAGTAGTAAAATAAATAGATAGAGAAAATCAGCCTCGACTGTGCCTTCTAGTTGCCA
GCCATCTGTTGTTTGCCCCTCCCCCGTGCCTTCCTTGACCCTGGAAGGTGCCACTCCCACTGTCCTTTCC
TAATAAAATGAGGAAATTGCATCACAACACTCAACCCTATCTCGGTCTATTCTTTTGATTTATAAGGGAT
TTTGCCGATTTCGGCCTATTGGTTAAAAAATGAGCTGATTTAACAAAAATTTAACGCGAATTAATTCTGT
GGAATGTGTGTCAGTTAGGGTGTGGAAAGTCCCCAGGCTCCCCAGCAGGCAGAAGTATGCAAAGCATGCA
TCTCAATTAGTCAGCAACCAGGTGTGGAAAGTCCCCAGGCTCCCCAGCAGGCAGAAGTATGCAAAGCATG
CATCTCAATTAGTCAGCAACCATAGTCCCGCCCCTAACTCCGCCCATCCCGCCCCTAACTCCGCCCAGTT
CCGCCCATTCTCCGCCCCATGGCTGACTAATTTTTTTTATTTATGCAGAGGCCGAGGCCGCCTCTGCCTC
TGAGCTATTCCAGAAGTAGTGAGGAGGCTTTTTTGGAGGCCTAGGCTTTTGCAAAAAGCTCCCGGGAGCT
TGTATATCCATTTTCGGATCTGATCAGCACGTGTTGACAATTAATCATCGGCATAGTATATCGGCATAGT
ATAATACGACAAGGTGAGGAACTAAACCATGACCGAGTACAAGCCCACGGTGCGCCTCGCCACCCGCGAC
GACGTCCCCAGGGCCGTACGCACCCTCGCCGCCGCGTTCGCCGACTACCCCGCCACGCGCCACACCGTCG
ATCCGGACCGCCACATCGAGCGGGTCACCGAGCTGCAAGAACTCTTCCTCACGCGCGTCGGGCTCGACAT
CGGCAAGGTGTGGGTCGCGGACGACGGCGCCGCGGTGGCGGTCTGGACCACGCCGGAGAGCGTCGAAGCG
GGGGCGGTGTTCGCCGAGATCGGCCCGCGCATGGCCGAGTTGAGCGGTTCCCGGCTGGCCGCGCAGCAAC
AGATGGAAGGCCTCCTGGCGCCGCACCGGCCCAAGGAGCCCGCGTGGTTCCTGGCCACCGTCGGCGTCTC
GCCCGACCACCAGGGCAAGGGTCTGGGCAGCGCCGTCGTGCTCCCCGGAGTGGAGGCGGCCGAGCGCGCC
GGGGTGCCCGCCTTCCTGGAGACATCCGCGCCCCGCAACCTCCCCTTCTACGAGCGGCTCGGCTTCACCG
TCACCGCCGACGTCGAGGTGCCCGAAGGACCGCGCACCTGGTGCATGACCCGCAAGCCCGGTGCCTGACA
CGTGCTACGAGATTTCGATTCCACCGCCGCCTTCTATGAAAGGTTGGGCTTCGGAATCGTTTTCCGGGAC
GCCGGCTGGATGATCCTCCAGCGCGGGGATCTCATGCTGGAGTTCTTCGCCCACCCCAACTTGTTTATTG
CAGCTTATAATGGTTACAAATAAAGCAATAGCATCACAAATTTCACAAATAAAGCATTTTTTTCACTGCA
TTCTAGTTGTGGTTTGTCCAAACTCATCAATGTATCTTATCATGTCTGTATACCGTCGACCTCTAGCTAG
AGCTTGGCGTAATCATGGTCATTACCAATGCTTAATCAGTGAGGCACCTATCTCAGCGATCTGTCTATTT
CGTTCATCCATAGTTGCCTGACTCCCCGTCGTGTAGATAACTACGATACGGGAGGGCTTACCATCTGGCC
CCAGCGCTGCGATGATACCGCGAGAACCACGCTCACCGGCTCCGGATTTATCAGCAATAAACCAGCCAGC
CGGAAGGGCCGAGCGCAGAAGTGGTCCTGCAACTTTATCCGCCTCCATCCAGTCTATTAATTGTTGCCGG
GAAGCTAGAGTAAGTAGTTCGCCAGTTAATAGTTTGCGCAACGTTGTTGCCATCGCTACAGGCATCGTGG
TGTCACGCTCGTCGTTTGGTATGGCTTCATTCAGCTCCGGTTCCCAACGATCAAGGCGAGTTACATGATC
CCCCATGTTGTGCAAAAAAGCGGTTAGCTCCTTCGGTCCTCCGATCGTTGTCAGAAGTAAGTTGGCCGCA
GTGTTATCACTCATGGTTATGGCAGCACTGCATAATTCTCTTACTGTCATGCCATCCGTAAGATGCTTTT
CTGTGACTGGTGAGTACTCAACCAAGTCATTCTGAGAATAGTGTATGCGGCGACCGAGTTGCTCTTGCCC
GGCGTCAATACGGGATAATACCGCGCCACATAGCAGAACTTTAAAAGTGCTCATCATTGGAAAACGTTCT
TCGGGGCGAAAACTCTCAAGGATCTTACCGCTGTTGAGATCCAGTTCGATGTAACCCACTCGTGCACCCA
ACTGATCTTCAGCATCTTTTACTTTCACCAGCGTTTCTGGGTGAGCAAAAACAGGAAGGCAAAATGCCGC
AAAAAAGGGAATAAGGGCGACACGGAAATGTTGAATACTCATATTCTTCCTT
