>Addgene plasmid #157516 | pD649-HAsp-SEMA4D-COMP5AP-AviTag-9xHis | depositor partial sequence | sequence record 304142 | insert (extracellular domain)
ATGGCTTTTGCCCCTATTCCTAGAATCACCTGGGAGCACCGGGAAGTGCACCTGGTGCAGTTTCACGAGC
CCGACATCTACAACTACAGCGCCCTGCTGCTGAGCGAGGACAAGGACACACTGTACATCGGCGCCAGAGA
AGCCGTGTTCGCCGTGAACGCCCTGAACATCTCTGAGAAGCAGCACGAGGTGTACTGGAAGGTGTCCGAG
GACAAAAAGGCCAAGTGCGCCGAGAAGGGCAAGAGCAAGCAGACCGAGTGCCTGAACTACATCAGAGTGC
TGCAGCCACTGAGCGCCACCAGCCTGTATGTGTGTGGCACCAATGCCTTCCAGCCTGCCTGCGACCACCT
GAACCTGACCAGCTTCAAGTTCCTGGGCAAGAACGAGGACGGCAAGGGCAGATGCCCTTTCGATCCTGCT
CACAGCTACACCAGCGTGATGGTGGATGGCGAGCTGTACTCCGGAACCTCCTACAACTTTCTGGGCAGCG
AGCCCATCATCAGCCGGAACTCTTCTCACAGCCCTCTGCGGACCGAGTACGCCATTCCTTGGCTGAACGA
GCCCAGCTTCGTGTTTGCCGACGTGATCAGAAAGAGCCCTGACAGCCCTGATGGCGAGGACGACAGAGTG
TACTTCTTCTTCACCGAGGTGTCCGTGGAATACGAGTTCGTGTTCCGGGTGCTGATCCCCAGAATCGCCA
GAGTGTGCAAGGGCGATCAAGGCGGCCTGAGAACCCTGCAGAAGAAGTGGACCAGCTTTCTGAAGGCCCG
GCTGATCTGCAGCAGACCTGATAGCGGCCTGGTGTTCAACGTGCTGAGGGACGTGTTCGTGCTGAGAAGC
CCTGGCCTGAAGGTGCCCGTGTTCTACGCCCTGTTTACCCCTCAGCTGAACAACGTGGGACTGTCCGCCG
TGTGCGCCTACAATCTGTCTACAGCCGAGGAAGTGTTCAGCCACGGCAAGTACATGCAGAGCACCACCGT
GGAACAGAGCCACACCAAATGGGTCCGATACAACGGCCCCGTGCCTAAGCCTAGACCTGGCGCCTGTATT
GACTCTGAAGCCAGAGCCGCCAACTACACCTCCAGCCTGAATCTGCCCGACAAGACCCTGCAGTTCGTGA
AGGATCACCCTCTGATGGACGACAGCGTGACCCCTATCGACAACAGACCCAGACTGATCAAGAAGGACGT
CAACTACACACAGATCGTGGTGGACCGGACACAGGCCCTGGATGGCACAGTGTACGACGTGATGTTCGTG
TCCACCGACAGAGGCGCCCTGCACAAGGCCATTTCTCTGGAACACGCCGTGCACATCATCGAGGAAACCC
AGCTGTTCCAGGACTTCGAGCCTGTGCAGACACTGCTGCTGTCCAGCAAGAAAGGCAACAGATTCGTGTA
CGCCGGCAGCAACTCTGGCGTGGTGCAAGCTCCTCTGGCCTTCTGTGGAAAGCACGGCACATGCGAGGAT
TGCGTGCTGGCCAGAGATCCCTACTGTGCTTGGAGCCCTCCTACCGCCACATGTGTTGCCCTGCACCAGA
CAGAGAGCCCTAGCAGAGGACTGATCCAAGAGATGAGCGGCGACGCCAGCGTGTGCCCTGATAAGAGCAA
GGGCTCCTACCGGCAGCACTTCTTTAAGCACGGCGGAACCGCCGAGCTGAAGTGCAGCCAGAAAAGCAAT
CTGGCCCGGGTGTTCTGGAAGTTTCAGAACGGCGTGCTGAAGGCCGAGTCTCCTAAGTATGGCCTGATGG
GCAGAAAGAACCTGCTGATCTTCAACCTGTCCGAGGGCGACAGCGGCGTGTACCAATGTCTGAGCGAAGA
GAGAGTGAAGAACAAGACCGTGTTTCAGGTCGTGGCCAAACACGTGCTGGAAGTGAAGGTGGTGCCCAAG
CCTGTGGTGGCCCCTACACTGTCTGTGGTGCAGACAGAGGGCAGCAGAATTGCCACCAAGGTGCTGGTGG
CTTCTACCCAGGGAAGCAGCCCTCCAACACCAGCTGTGCAGGCTACAAGCAGCGGAGCCATTACACTGCC
TCCAAAGCCTGCTCCAACCGGCACATCTTGCGAGCCCAAGATCGTGATCAACACCGTGCCTCAGCTGCAC
AGCGAGAAAACCATGTACCTGAAGTCCAGCGACAATAGA
